Addgene plasmid #22610: Flag-HA-OTUD5
Depositing lab: Wade Harper. Depositing organization: Harvard Medical School. Publication: Defining the human deubiquitinating enzyme interaction landscape. Sowa ME, Bennett EJ, Gygi SP, Harper JW. Cell. 2009 Jul 23. 138(2):389-403. 10.1016/j.cell.2009.04.042 PubMed 19615732.
Backbone
  Vector backbone: pDEST_Tet_ON_CMV_N_FLAG_HA_PGK_puro
  Backbone manufacturer: Harper_Lab
  Vector type: Mammalian Expression, Retroviral
  Selectable markers: Puromycin
Growth in bacteria
  Bacterial resistance: Ampicillin, 100 μg/mL
  Growth temperature: 37°C
  Growth strain: DH5alpha
  Copy number: High Copy
Gene/Insert
  Gene/Insert name: OTUD5 (alt names: OTU domain containing 5; DKFZp761A052, DUBA, MGC104871)
  Species: H. sapiens (human)
  GenBank ID: NM_017602
  Entrez Gene: OTUD5 (a.k.a. DUBA, MCAND)
  Promoter: CMV/TO
  Tag / fusion protein: HA (N terminal on backbone); FLAG (N terminal on backbone)
  Cloning method: Gateway Cloning
  Sequencing primers: 5′ CMV-F; 3′ MSCV-rev
Resource information
  A portion of this plasmid was derived from a plasmid made by: Gift from Vishva Dixit
Terms and licenses: Academic/Nonprofit Terms; Industry Terms: Not Available to Industry
How to cite: Flag-HA-OTUD5 was a gift from Wade Harper (Addgene plasmid # 22610 ; http://n2t.net/addgene:22610 ; RRID:Addgene_22610)
