[The description below was written by a language model from this plasmid's Addgene catalogue record and pLannotate feature annotations shown in this document.]
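Description:
Flag-HA-OTUD5 is an MSCV-type gammaretroviral mammalian expression plasmid built on the Gateway destination backbone pDEST_Tet_ON_CMV_N_FLAG_HA_PGK_puro. The viral portion comprises a 5' LTR and packaging signal (Ψ) from murine embryonic stem cell virus, a truncated MMLV gag segment lacking its start codon that extends the packaging region, and a 3' LTR that the annotation matches in fragments to a U3-deleted Moloney LTR. These elements allow the intervening sequence to be packaged as a viral genome when gag, pol and env are supplied by a packaging system, and then integrated into target cells. In bacteria the plasmid is maintained through a high-copy ColE1/pUC-type origin and ampicillin resistance. The short lacI, lacZα, TcR, rop, bom and env matches in the feature table are fragmentary backbone remnants rather than functional genes.

The payload is the human OTUD5 (DUBA) coding sequence, which encodes an OTU-family deubiquitinating enzyme described as a negative regulator of type I interferon production acting through TRAF3. It was introduced by Gateway recombination and is flanked by attB1 and attB2 sites. It lies downstream of backbone-encoded N-terminal FLAG and HA epitopes, giving a tandem-tagged fusion protein. Expression is driven by the CMV/TO promoter, in which the CMV enhancer and promoter are followed by tet operator sequences, so transcription can be repressed in Tet repressor-expressing cells and induced with tetracycline or doxycycline. A separate mouse PGK promoter drives puromycin N-acetyltransferase for selecting stably transduced cells. The dual tag suits detection and affinity purification of OTUD5, consistent with the associated study mapping the interaction landscape of human deubiquitinating enzymes.
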