Features (pLannotate 1.2.2; 29 found; start..end, strand, type, name):
      1..517     +  LTR            5' LTR: 5' long terminal repeat from murine embryonic stem cell virus
    581..922     +  misc_feature   MESV Ψ: packaging signal of murine embryonic stem cell virus
    989..1405    +  CDS            gag (truncated): truncated Moloney murine leukemia virus (MMLV) gag gene lacking the start codon
   1420..1799    +  enhancer       CMV enhancer: human cytomegalovirus immediate early enhancer
   1800..2003    +  promoter       CMV promoter: human cytomegalovirus (CMV) immediate early promoter
   2005..2024    +  promoter       PLtetO-1 promoter (fragment): modified phage lambda PL promoter with tet operator sites (Lutz and Bujard, 1997)
   2026..2045    +  promoter       PLtetO-1 promoter (fragment): modified phage lambda PL promoter with tet operator sites (Lutz and Bujard, 1997)
   2053..2086    +  promoter       TRE3GV promoter (fragment): 3rd-generation Tet-responsive promoter that can be activated by binding of Tet-On® 3G, optimized for retroviral and lentiviral vectors
   2163..2183    +  CDS            FLAG (fragment): FLAG® epitope tag, followed by an enterokinase cleavage site
   2196..2222    +  CDS            3xHA (fragment): three tandem HA epitope tags
   2239..2256    +  protein_bind   attB1 (fragment): mutant version of attB; core recombination site for the Gateway® BP reaction BP Clonase™
   2262..3974    +  CDS            OTUD5: OTUD5_HUMAN - Experimental evidence at protein level: Swiss-Prot protein existence level 1. Deubiquitinating enzyme that functions as negative regulator of the innate immune system. Acts via TRAF3 deubiquitination and subsequent suppression of type I interferon (IFN) production. Has peptidase activity towards 'Lys-48'- and 'Lys-63'-linked polyubiquitin chains. Can also cleave 'Lys-11'-linked ubiquitin chains (in vitro). From Homo sapiens (Human).
   3982..3999    -  protein_bind   attB2 (fragment): mutant version of attB; core recombination site for the Gateway® BP reaction BP Clonase™
   4019..4518    +  promoter       PGK promoter: mouse phosphoglycerate kinase 1 promoter
   4539..5138    +  CDS            PuroR: puromycin N-acetyltransferase; pac from Streptomyces alboniger; confers resistance to puromycin
   5237..5271    +  LTR            3' LTR (ΔU3) (fragment): self-inactivating 3' long terminal repeat (LTR) from Moloney murine leukemia virus
   5268..5562    +  LTR            3' LTR (ΔU3) (fragment): self-inactivating 3' long terminal repeat (LTR) from Moloney murine leukemia virus
   5724..5740    -  protein_bind   lac operator: The lac repressor binds to the lac operator to inhibit transcription in E. coli. This inhibition can be relieved by adding lactose or isopropyl-β-D-thiogalactopyranoside (IPTG). lac repressor encoded by lacI
   5748..5778    -  promoter       lac promoter: promoter for the E. coli lac operon
   5793..5814    -  protein_bind   CAP binding site: CAP binding activates transcription in the presence of cAMP. E. coli catabolite activator protein
   5827..5919    -  CDS            lacI (fragment): lac repressor; lacI; The lac repressor binds to the lac operator to inhibit transcription in E. coli. This inhibition can be relieved by adding lactose or isopropyl-β-D-thiogalactopyranoside (IPTG).
   6102..6690    -  rep_origin     ori: high-copy-number ColE1/pMB1/pBR322/pUC origin of replication
   6861..7721    -  CDS            AmpR: β-lactamase; bla; confers resistance to ampicillin, carbenicillin, and related antibiotics
   7722..7826    -  promoter       AmpR promoter: bla
   7921..7956    +  CDS            rop (fragment): Rop protein, which maintains plasmids at low copy number; rop
   8058..8157    +  misc_feature   bom (fragment): basis of mobility region from pBR322
   8163..8312    -  CDS            lacZα (fragment): LacZα fragment of β-galactosidase; lacZ fragment
   8312..8513    -  CDS            TcR (fragment): tetracycline efflux protein; tet; confers resistance to tetracycline
   8514..8612    +  CDS            env (fragment): murine leukemia virus gPr80 envelope polyprotein precursor; env; proteolytically cleaved into gp70SU and p15TM subunits
>Addgene plasmid #22610 | Flag-HA-OTUD5 | addgene full sequence | sequence record 128527 | Addgene assembled sequence
AATGAAAGACCCCACCTGTAGGTTTGGCAAGCTAGCTTAAGTAACGCCATTTTGCAAGGCATGGAAAATA
CATAACTGAGAATAGAGAAGTTCAGATCAAGGTTAGGAACAGAGAGACAGCAGAATATGGGCCAAACAGG
ATATCTGTGGTAAGCAGTTCCTGCCCCGGCTCAGGGCCAAGAACAGATGGTCCCCAGATGCGGTCCCGCC
CTCAGCAGTTTCTAGAGAACCATCAGATGTTTCCAGGGTGCCCCAAGGACCTGAAATGACCCTGTGCCTT
ATTTGAACTAACCAATCAGTTCGCTTCTCGCTTCTGTTCGCGCGCTTCTGCTCCCCGAGCTCAATAAAAG
AGCCCACAACCCCTCACTCGGCGCGCCAGTCCTCCGATAGACTGCGTCGCCCGGGTACCCGTATTCCCAA
TAAAGCCTCTTGCTGTTTGCATCCGAATCGTGGACTCGCTGATCCTTGGGAGGGTCTCCTCAGATTGATT
GACTGCCCACCTCGGGGGTCTTTCATTTGGAGGTTCCACCGAGATTTGGAGACCCCTGCCCAGGGACCAC
CGACCCCCCCGCCGGGAGGTAAGCTGGCCAGCGGTCGTTTCGTGTCTGTCTCTGTCTTTGTGCGTGTTTG
TGCCGGCATCTAATGTTTGCGCCTGCGTCTGTACTAGTTAGCTAACTAGCTCTGTATCTGGCGGACCCGT
GGTGGAACTGACGAGTTCTGAACACCCGGCCGCAACCCTGGGAGACGTCCCAGGGACTTTGGGGGCCGTT
TTTGTGGCCCGACCTGAGGAAGGGAGTCGATGTGGAATCCGACCCCGTCAGGATATGTGGTTCTGGTAGG
AGACGAGAACCTAAAACAGTTCCCGCCTCCGTCTGAATTTTTGCTTTCGGTTTGGAACCGAAGCCGCGCG
TCTTGTCTGCTGCAGCGCTGCAGCATCGTTCTGTGTTGTCTCTGTCTGACTGTGTTTCTGTATTTGTCTG
AAAATTAGGGCCAGACTGTTACCACTCCCTTAAGTTTGACCTTAGGTCACTGGAAAGATGTCGAGCGGAT
CGCTCACAACCAGTCGGTAGATGTCAAGAAGAGACGTTGGGTTACCTTCTGCTCTGCAGAATGGCCAACC
TTTAACGTCGGATGGCCGCGAGACGGCACCTTTAACCGAGACCTCATCACCCAGGTTAAGATCAAGGTCT
TTTCACCTGGCCCGCATGGACACCCAGACCAGGTCCCCTACATCGTGACCTGGGAAGCCTTGGCTTTTGA
CCCCCCTCCCTGGGTCAAGCCCTTTGTACACCCTAAGCCTCCGCCTCCTCTTCCTCCATCCGCCCCGTCT
CTCCCCCTTGAACCTCCTCGTTCGACCCCGCCTCGATCCTCCCTTTATCCAGCCCTCACTCCTTCTCTAG
GCGCCGGAATTAGATCCTTGACATTGATTATTGACTAGTTATTAATAGTAATCAATTACGGGGTCATTAG
TTCATAGCCCATATATGGAGTTCCGCGTTACATAACTTACGGTAAATGGCCCGCCTGGCTGACCGCCCAA
CGACCCCCGCCCATTGACGTCAATAATGACGTATGTTCCCATAGTAACGCCAATAGGGACTTTCCATTGA
CGTCAATGGGTGGAGTATTTACGGTAAACTGCCCACTTGGCAGTACATCAAGTGTATCATATGCCAAGTA
CGCCCCCTATTGACGTCAATGACGGTAAATGGCCCGCCTGGCATTATGCCCAGTACATGACCTTATGGGA
CTTTCCTACTTGGCAGTACATCTACGTATTAGTCATCGCTATTACCATGGTGATGCGGTTTTGGCAGTAC
ATCAATGGGCGTGGATAGCGGTTTGACTCACGGGGATTTCCAAGTCTCCACCCCATTGACGTCAATGGGA
GTTTGTTTTGGCACCAAAATCAACGGGACTTTCCAAAATGTCGTAACAACTCCGCCCCATTGACGCAAAT
GGGCGGTAGGCGTGTACGGTGGGAGGTCTATATAAGCAGAGCTCTCCCTATCAGTGATAGAGATCTCCCT
ATCAGTGATAGAGATCGTCGACGAGCTCGTTTAGTGAACCGTCAGATCGCCTGGAGACGCCATCCACGCT
GTTTTGACCTCCATAGAAGACACCGGGACCGATCCAGCCTCCGGGGATCTGCCACCATGGACTACAAGGA
TGACGATGACAAGCTCGATGGAGGATACCCATACGATGTTCCAGATTACGCTGCTCGAGGTTATCAAACA
AGTTTGTACAAAAAAGTTGGCATGACTATACTCCCCAAAAAGAAGCCGCCGCCTCCCGACGCCGACCCCG
CCAACGAGCCGCCGCCGCCCGGGCCGATGCCCCCGGCGCCGCGGCGCGGCGGAGGTGTGGGCGTGGGCGG
CGGCGGCACGGGCGTGGGCGGCGGCGATCGCGACCGTGACTCCGGCGTCGTGGGGGCCCGTCCGCGAGCT
TCGCCACCGCCTCAAGGCCCGCTACCAGGACCGCCGGGCGCTCTTCATCGCTGGGCGCTGGCCGTGCCGC
CTGGTGCAGTGGCGGGTCCCCGGCCACAACAGGCTTCTCCACCTCCTTGCGGGGGCCCAGGTGGTCCCGG
CGGCGGTCCCGGCGACGCGCTGGGCGCAGCGGCGGCGGGTGTGGGTGCCGCGGGCGTGGTGGTGGGTGTG
GGTGGTGCCGTAGGCGTGGGCGGCTGCTGCTCCGGGCCTGGGCACAGCAAGCGGCGACGTCAAGCTCCCG
GGGTTGGCGCGGTTGGCGGGGGCAGTCCCGAGCGTGAGGAGGTCGGCGCAGGCTACAACAGTGAGGACGA
GTATGAGGCGGCTGCAGCACGCATCGAGGCTATGGACCCTGCCACTGTCGAGCAGCAGGAGCATTGGTTT
GAAAAGGCCCTACGAGACAAGAAGGGCTTCATCATCAAGCAGATGAAGGAGGATGGCGCCTGTCTCTTCC
GGGCTGTAGCTGACCAGGTGTATGGAGACCAGGACATGCATGAGGTTGTGCGAAAGCATTGCATGGACTA
TCTGATGAAGAATGCCGACTACTTCTCCAACTATGTCACAGAGGACTTTACCACCTACATTAACAGGAAG
CGGAAAAACAATTGCCATGGCAACCACATTGAGATGCAGGCCATGGCAGAGATGTACAACCGTCCTGTGG
AGGTGTACCAGTACAGCACAGGTACTTCTGCAGTGGAACCCATCAACACATTCCATGGGATACATCAAAA
CGAGGACGAACCCATTCGTGTTAGCTACCATCGGAATATCCACTATAATTCAGTGGTGAATCCTAACAAG
GCCACCATTGGTGTGGGGCTGGGCCTGCCATCATTCAAACCAGGGTTTGCAGAGCAGTCTCTGATGAAGA
ATGCCATAAAAACATCGGAGGAGTCATGGATTGAACAGCAGATGCTAGAAGACAAGAAACGGGCCACAGA
CTGGGAGGCCACAAATGAAGCCATCGAGGAGCAGGTGGCTCGGGAATCCTACCTGCAGTGGTTGCGGGAT
CAGGAGAAACAGGCTCGCCAGGTCCGAGGCCCCAGCCAGCCCCGGAAAGCCAGCGCCACATGCAGTTCGG
CCACAGCAGCAGCCTCCAGTGGCCTGGAGGAGTGGACTAGCCGGTCCCCGCGGCAGCGGAGTTCAGCCTC
GTCACCTGAGCACCCTGAGCTGCATGCTGAATTGGGCATGAAGCCCCCTTCCCCAGGCACTGTTTTAGCT
CTTGCCAAACCTCCTTCGCCCTGTGCGCCAGGTACAAGCAGTCAGTTCTCGGCAGGGGCCGACCGGGCAA
CTTCCCCCCTTGTGTCCCTCTACCCTGCTTTGGAGTGCCGGGCCCTCATTCAGCAGATGTCCCCCTCTGC
CTTTGGTCTGAATGACTGGGATGATGATGAGATCCTAGCTTCGGTGCTGGCAGTGTCCCAACAGGAATAC
CTAGACAGTATGAAGAAAAACAAAGTGCACAGAGACCCGCCCCCAGACAAGAGTTGACCAACTTTCTTGT
ACAAAGTGGTTCGATAACGAATTCTACCGGGTAGGGGAGGCGCTTTTCCCAAGGCAGTCTGGAGCATGCG
CTTTAGCAGCCCCGCTGGGCACTTGGCGCTACACAAGTGGCCTCTGGCCTCGCACACATTCCACATCCAC
CGGTAGGCGCCAACCGGCTCCGTTCTTTGGTGGCCCCTTCGCGCCACCTTCTACTCCTCCCCTAGTCAGG
AAGTTCCCCCCCGCCCCGCAGCTCGCGTCGTGCAGGACGTGACAAATGGAAGTAGCACGTCTCACTAGTC
TCGTGCAGATGGACAGCACCGCTGAGCAATGGAAGCGGGTAGGCCTTTGGGGCAGCGGCCAATAGCAGCT
TTGCTCCTTCGCTTTCTGGGCTCAGAGGCTGGGAAGGGGTGGGTCCGGGGGCGGGCTCAGGGGCGGGCTC
AGGGGCGGGGCGGGCGCCCGAAGGTCCTCCGGAGGCCCGGCATTCTGCACGCTTCAAAAGCGCACGTCTG
CCGCGCTGTTCTCCTCTTCCTCATCTCCGGGCCTTTCGACCTGCAGCCCAAGCTTACCATGACCGAGTAC
AAGCCCACGGTGCGCCTCGCCACCCGCGACGACGTCCCCAGGGCCGTACGCACCCTCGCCGCCGCGTTCG
CCGACTACCCCGCCACGCGCCACACCGTCGATCCGGACCGCCACATCGAGCGGGTCACCGAGCTGCAAGA
ACTCTTCCTCACGCGCGTCGGGCTCGACATCGGCAAGGTGTGGGTCGCGGACGACGGCGCCGCGGTGGCG
GTCTGGACCACGCCGGAGAGCGTCGAAGCGGGGGCGGTGTTCGCCGAGATCGGCCCGCGCATGGCCGAGT
TGAGCGGTTCCCGGCTGGCCGCGCAGCAACAGATGGAAGGCCTCCTGGCGCCGCACCGGCCCAAGGAGCC
CGCGTGGTTCCTGGCCACCGTCGGCGTCTCGCCCGACCACCAGGGCAAGGGTCTGGGCAGCGCCGTCGTG
CTCCCCGGAGTGGAGGCGGCCGAGCGCGCCGGGGTGCCCGCCTTCCTGGAGACCTCCGCGCCCCGCAACC
TCCCCTTCTACGAGCGGCTCGGCTTCACCGTCACCGCCGACGTCGAGGTGCCCGAAGGACCGCGCACCTG
GTGCATGACCCGCAAGCCCGGTGCCTGACGCCCGCCCCACGACCCGCAGCGCCCGACCGAAAGGAGCGCA
CGACCCCATGCATCGATAAAATAAAAGATTTTATTTAGTCTCCAGAAAAAGGGGGGAATGAAAGACCCCA
CCTGTAGGTTTGGCAAGCTAGAGAACCATCAGATGTTTCCAGGGTGCCCCAAGGACCTGAAATGACCCTG
TGCCTTATTTGAACTAACCAATCAGTTCGCTTCTCGCTTCTGTTCGCGCGCTTCTGCTCCCCGAGCTCAA
TAAAAGAGCCCACAACCCCTCACTCGGCGCGCCAGTCCTCCGATAGACTGCGTCGCCCGGGTACCCGTGT
ATCCAATAAACCCTCTTGCAGTTGCATCCGACTTGTGGTCTCGCTGTTCCTTGGGAGGGTCTCCTCTGAG
TGATTGACTACCCGTCAGCGGGGGTCTTTCATGGGTAACAGTTTCTTGAAGTTGGAGAACAACATTCTGA
GGGTAGGAGTCGAATATTAAGTAATCCTGACTCAATTAGCCACTGTTTTGAATCCACATACTCCAATACT
CCTGAAATAGTTCATTATGGACAGCGCAGAAAGAGCTGGGGAGAATTGTGAAATTGTTATCCGCTCACAA
TTCCACACAACATACGAGCCGGAAGCATAAAGTGTAAAGCCTGGGGTGCCTAATGAGTGAGCTAACTCAC
ATTAATTGCGTTGCGCTCACTGCCCGCTTTCCAGTCGGGAAACCTGTCGTGCCAGCTGCATTAATGAATC
GGCCAACGCGCGGGGAGAGGCGGTTTGCGTATTGGGCGCTCTTCCGCTTCCTCGCTCACTGACTCGCTGC
GCTCGGTCGTTCGGCTGCGGCGAGCGGTATCAGCTCACTCAAAGGCGGTAATACGGTTATCCACAGAATC
AGGGGATAACGCAGGAAAGAACATGTGAGCAAAAGGCCAGCAAAAGGCCAGGAACCGTAAAAAGGCCGCG
TTGCTGGCGTTTTTCCATAGGCTCCGCCCCCCTGACGAGCATCACAAAAATCGACGCTCAAGTCAGAGGT
GGCGAAACCCGACAGGACTATAAAGATACCAGGCGTTTCCCCCTGGAAGCTCCCTCGTGCGCTCTCCTGT
TCCGACCCTGCCGCTTACCGGATACCTGTCCGCCTTTCTCCCTTCGGGAAGCGTGGCGCTTTCTCATAGC
TCACGCTGTAGGTATCTCAGTTCGGTGTAGGTCGTTCGCTCCAAGCTGGGCTGTGTGCACGAACCCCCCG
TTCAGCCCGACCGCTGCGCCTTATCCGGTAACTATCGTCTTGAGTCCAACCCGGTAAGACACGACTTATC
GCCACTGGCAGCAGCCACTGGTAACAGGATTAGCAGAGCGAGGTATGTAGGCGGTGCTACAGAGTTCTTG
AAGTGGTGGCCTAACTACGGCTACACTAGAAGAACAGTATTTGGTATCTGCGCTCTGCTGAAGCCAGTTA
CCTTCGGAAAAAGAGTTGGTAGCTCTTGATCCGGCAAACAAACCACCGCTGGTAGCGGTGGTTTTTTTGT
TTGCAAGCAGCAGATTACGCGCAGAAAAAAAGGATCTCAAGAAGATCCTTTGATCTTTTCTACGGGGTCT
GACGCTCAGTGGAACGAAAACTCACGTTAAGGGATTTTGGTCATGAGATTATCAAAAAGGATCTTCACCT
AGATCCTTTTAAATTAAAAATGAAGTTTTAAATCAATCTAAAGTATATATGAGTAAACTTGGTCTGACAG
TTACCAATGCTTAATCAGTGAGGCACCTATCTCAGCGATCTGTCTATTTCGTTCATCCATAGTTGCCTGA
CTCCCCGTCGTGTAGATAACTACGATACGGGAGGGCTTACCATCTGGCCCCAGTGCTGCAATGATACCGC
GAGACCCACGCTCACCGGCTCCAGATTTATCAGCAATAAACCAGCCAGCCGGAAGGGCCGAGCGCAGAAG
TGGTCCTGCAACTTTATCCGCCTCCATCCAGTCTATTAATTGTTGCCGGGAAGCTAGAGTAAGTAGTTCG
CCAGTTAATAGTTTGCGCAACGTTGTTGCCATTGCTACAGGCATCGTGGTGTCACGCTCGTCGTTTGGTA
TGGCTTCATTCAGCTCCGGTTCCCAACGATCAAGGCGAGTTACATGATCCCCCATGTTGTGCAAAAAAGC
GGTTAGCTCCTTCGGTCCTCCGATCGTTGTCAGAAGTAAGTTGGCCGCAGTGTTATCACTCATGGTTATG
GCAGCACTGCATAATTCTCTTACTGTCATGCCATCCGTAAGATGCTTTTCTGTGACTGGTGAGTACTCAA
CCAAGTCATTCTGAGAATAGTGTATGCGGCGACCGAGTTGCTCTTGCCCGGCGTCAATACGGGATAATAC
CGCGCCACATAGCAGAACTTTAAAAGTGCTCATCATTGGAAAACGTTCTTCGGGGCGAAAACTCTCAAGG
ATCTTACCGCTGTTGAGATCCAGTTCGATGTAACCCACTCGTGCACCCAACTGATCTTCAGCATCTTTTA
CTTTCACCAGCGTTTCTGGGTGAGCAAAAACAGGAAGGCAAAATGCCGCAAAAAAGGGAATAAGGGCGAC
ACGGAAATGTTGAATACTCATACTCTTCCTTTTTCAATATTATTGAAGCATTTATCAGGGTTATTGTCTC
ATGAGCGGATACATATTTGAATGTATTTAGAAAAATAAACAAATAGGGGTTCCGCGCACATTTCCCCGAA
AAGTGCCACCTGACGTCTAAGAAACCATTATTATCATGACATTAACCTATAAAAATAGGCGTATCACGAG
GCCCTTTCGTCTCGCGCGTTTCGGTGATGACGGTGAAAACCTCTGACACATGCAGCTCCCGGAGACGGTC
ACAGCTTGTCTGTAAGCGGATGCCGGGAGCAGACAAGCCCGTCAGGGCGCGTCAGCGGGTGTTGGCGGGT
GTCGGGGCTGGCTTAACTATGCGGCATCAGAGCAGATTGTACTGAGAGTGCACCATATGCGGTGTGAAAT
ACCGCACAGATGCGTAAGGAGAAAATACCGCATCAGGCGCCATTCGCCATTCAGGCTGCGCAACTGTTGG
GAAGGGCGATCGGTGCGGGCCTCTTCGCTATTACGCCAGCTGGCGAAAGGGGGATGTGCTGCAAGGCGAT
TAAGTTGGGTAACGCCAGGGTTTTCCCAGTCACGACGTTGTAAAACGACGGCGCAAGGAATGGTGCATGC
AAGGAGATGGCGCCCAACAGTCCCCCGGCCACGGGGCCTGCCACCATACCCACGCCGAAACAAGCGCTCA
TGAGCCCGAAGTGGCGAGCCCGATCTTCCCCATCGGTGATGTCGGCGATATAGGCGCCAGCAACCGCACC
TGTGGCGCCGGTGATGCCGGCCACGATGCGTCCGGCGTAGAGGCGATTAGTCCAATTTGTTAAAGACAGG
ATATCAGTGGTCCAGGCTCTAGTTTTGACTCAACAATATCACCAGCTGAAGCCTATAGAGTACGAGCCAT
AGATAAAATAAAAGATTTTATTTAGTCTCCAGAAAAAGGGGGG
