>Addgene plasmid #22610 | Flag-HA-OTUD5 | addgene partial sequence | sequence record 128518 | CMV-F 5'-CGCAAATGGGCGGTAGGCGTG-3'
CCTATCAGTGATAGAGATCTCCCTATCAGTGATAGAGATCGTCGACGAGCTCGTTTAGTGAACCGTCAGA
TCGCCTGGAGACGCCATCCACGCTGTTTTGACCTCCATAGAAGACACCGGGACCGATCCAGCCTCCGGGG
ATCTGCCACCATGGACTACAAGGATGACGATGACAAGCTCGATGGAGGATACCCATACGATGTTCCAGAT
TACGCTGCTCGAGGTTATCAAACAAGTTTGTACAAAAAAGTTGGCATGACTATACTCCCCAAAAAGAAGC
CGCCGCCTCCCGACGCCGACCCCGCCAACGAGCCGCCGCCG
