>Addgene plasmid #22610 | Flag-HA-OTUD5 | addgene partial sequence | sequence record 128524 | hOTUD5-F 5'-GGGATCAGGAGAAACAGGCT-3'
CCCGGAAAGCCAGCGCCACATGCAGTTCGGCCACAGCAGCAGCCTCCAGTGGCCTGGAGGAGTGGACTAG
CCGGTCCCCGCGGCAGCGGAGTTCAGCCTCGTCACCTGAGCACCCTGAGCTGCATGCTGAATTGGGCATG
AAGCCCCCTTCCCCAGGCACTGTTTTAGCTCTTGCCAAACCTCCTTCGCCCTGTGCGCCAGGTACAAGCA
GTCAGTTCTCGGCAGGGGCCGACCGGGCAACTTCCCCCCTTGTGTCCCTCTACCCTGCTTTGGAGTGCCG
GGCCCTCATTCAGCAGATGTCCCCCTCTGCCTTTGGTCTGAATGACTGGGATGATGATGAGATCCTAGCT
TCGGTGCTGGCAGTGTCCCAACAGGAATACCTAGACAGTATGAAGAAAAACAAAGTGCACAGAGACCCGC
CCCCAGACAAGAGTTGACCAACTTTCTTGTACAAAGTGGTTCGATAACGAATTCTACCGGGTAGGGGAGG
CGCTTTTCCCAAGGCAGTCTGGAGCATGCGCTTTAGCAGCCCCGCTGGGCACTTGGCGCTACACAAGTGG
CCTCTGGCCTCGCACACATTCCACATCCACCGGTAGGCGCCAACCGGCTCCGTTCTTTGGTGGCCCCTTC
GCGCCACCTTCTACTCCTCCCCTAGTCAGGAAGTTCCCCCCCGCCCCGCAGCTCGCGTCGTGCAGGACGT
GACAAATGGAAGTAGCACGTCTCACTAGTCTCGTGCAGATGGACAGCACCGCTGAGCAATGGAAGCGGGT
AGGCCTTTGGGGCAGCGGCCAATAGCAGCTTTGCTCCTTCGCTTTCTGGGCTCA
